>Addgene plasmid #141846 | TFORF1600 | addgene full sequence | sequence record 391428 | Addgene NGS Result
TTAATGTAGTCTTATGCAATACTCTTGTAGTCTTGCAACATGGTAACGATGAGTTAGCAACATGCCTTAC
AAGGAGAGAAAAAGCACCGTGCATGCCGATTGGTGGAAGTAAGGTGGTACGATCGTGCCTTATTAGGAAG
GCAACAGACGGGTCTGACATGGATTGGACGAACCACTGAATTGCCGCATTGCAGAGATATTGTATTTAAG
TGCCTAGCTCGATACATAAACGGGTCTCTCTGGTTAGACCAGATCTGAGCCTGGGAGCTCTCTGGCTAAC
TAGGGAACCCACTGCTTAAGCCTCAATAAAGCTTGCCTTGAGTGCTTCAAGTAGTGTGTGCCCGTCTGTT
GTGTGACTCTGGTAACTAGAGATCCCTCAGACCCTTTTAGTCAGTGTGGAAAATCTCTAGCAGTGGCGCC
CGAACAGGGACTTGAAAGCGAAAGGGAAACCAGAGGAGCTCTCTCGACGCAGGACTCGGCTTGCTGAAGC
GCGCACGGCAAGAGGCGAGGGGCGGCGACTGGTGAGTACGCCAAAAATTTTGACTAGCGGAGGCTAGAAG
GAGAGAGATGGGTGCGAGAGCGTCAGTATTAAGCGGGGGAGAATTAGATCGCGATGGGAAAAAATTCGGT
TAAGGCCAGGGGGAAAGAAAAAATATAAATTAAAACATATAGTATGGGCAAGCAGGGAGCTAGAACGATT
CGCAGTTAATCCTGGCCTGTTAGAAACATCAGAAGGCTGTAGACAAATACTGGGACAGCTACAACCATCC
CTTCAGACAGGATCAGAAGAACTTAGATCATTATATAATACAGTAGCAACCCTCTATTGTGTGCATCAAA
GGATAGAGATAAAAGACACCAAGGAAGCTTTAGACAAGATAGAGGAAGAGCAAAACAAAAGTAAGACCAC
CGCACAGCAAGCGGCCGCTGATCTTCAGACCTGGAGGAGGAGATATGAGGGACAATTGGAGAAGTGAATT
ATATAAATATAAAGTAGTAAAAATTGAACCATTAGGAGTAGCACCCACCAAGGCAAAGAGAAGAGTGGTG
CAGAGAGAAAAAAGAGCAGTGGGAATAGGAGCTTTGTTCCTTGGGTTCTTGGGAGCAGCAGGAAGCACTA
TGGGCGCAGCGTCAATGACGCTGACGGTACAGGCCAGACAATTATTGTCTGGTATAGTGCAGCAGCAGAA
CAATTTGCTGAGGGCTATTGAGGCGCAACAGCATCTGTTGCAACTCACAGTCTGGGGCATCAAGCAGCTC
CAGGCAAGAATCCTGGCTGTGGAAAGATACCTAAAGGATCAACAGCTCCTGGGGATTTGGGGTTGCTCTG
GAAAACTCATTTGCACCACTGCTGTGCCTTGGAATGCTAGTTGGAGTAATAAATCTCTGGAACAGATTTG
GAATCACACGACCTGGATGGAGTGGGACAGAGAAATTAACAATTACACAAGCTTAATACACTCCTTAATT
GAAGAATCGCAAAACCAGCAAGAAAAGAATGAACAAGAATTATTGGAATTAGATAAATGGGCAAGTTTGT
GGAATTGGTTTAACATAACAAATTGGCTGTGGTATATAAAATTATTCATAATGATAGTAGGAGGCTTGGT
AGGTTTAAGAATAGTTTTTGCTGTACTTTCTATAGTGAATAGAGTTAGGCAGGGATATTCACCATTATCG
TTTCAGACCCACCTCCCAACCCCGAGGGGACCCATGCATTGCATCTCAATTAGTCAGCAACCAGGTGTGG
AAAGTCCCCAGGCTCCCCAGCAGGCAGAAGTATGCAAAGCATGCGTCTCAATTAGTCAGCAACCATAGTC
CCGCCCCTAACTCCGCCCATCCCGCCCCTAACTCCGCCCAGTTCCGCCCATTCTCCGCCCCATGGCTGAC
TAATTTTTTTTATTTATGCAGAGGCCGAGGCCGCCTCGGCCTCTGAGCTATTCCAGAAGTAGTGAGGAGG
CTTTTTTGGAGGCCTAGGCTTTTGCAAAAAGCTTTCTAGAGGTACCACCGGAGCTTACCATGACCGAGTA
CAAGCCCACGGTGCGCCTCGCCACCCGCGACGACGTCCCCAGGGCCGTACGCACCCTCGCCGCCGCGTTC
GCCGACTACCCCGCCACGCGCCACACCGTCGATCCGGACCGCCACATCGAGCGGGTCACCGAGCTGCAAG
AACTCTTCCTCACGCGCGTCGGGCTCGACATCGGCAAGGTGTGGGTCGCGGACGACGGCGCCGCCGTGGC
GGTCTGGACCACGCCGGAGAGCGTCGAAGCGGGGGCGGTGTTCGCCGAGATCGGCCCGCGCATGGCCGAG
TTGAGCGGTTCCCGGCTGGCCGCGCAGCAACAGATGGAAGGCCTCCTGGCGCCGCACCGGCCCAAGGAGC
CCGCGTGGTTCCTGGCCACCGTCGGCGTCTCGCCCGACCACCAGGGCAAGGGTCTGGGCAGCGCCGTCGT
GCTCCCCGGAGTGGAGGCGGCCGAGCGCGCCGGGGTGCCCGCCTTCCTGGAGACCTCCGCGCCCCGCAAC
CTCCCCTTCTACGAGCGGCTCGGCTTCACCGTCACCGCCGACGTCGAGGTGCCCGAAGGACCGCGCACCT
GGTGCATGACCCGCAAGCCCGGTGCCAGTTAACGAATTCTAGATCTTGAGACAAATGGCAGTATTCATCC
ACAATTTTAAAAGAAAAGGGGGGATTGGGGGGTACAGTGCAGGGGAAAGAATAGTAGACATAATAGCAAC
AGACATACAAACTAAAGAATTACAAAAACAAATTACAAAAATTCAAAATTTTCGGGTTTATTACAGGGAC
AGCAGAGATCCACTTTGGCGCCGGCTCGAGGCCTGCAGGTGCAAAGATGGATAAAGTTTTAAACAGAGAG
GAATCTTTGCAGCTAATGGACCTTCTAGGTCTTGAAAGGAGTGGGAATTGGCTCCGGTGCCCGTCAGTGG
GCAGAGCGCACATCGCCCACAGTCCCCGAGAAGTTGGGGGGAGGGGTCGGCAATTGAACCGGTGCCTAGA
GAAGGTGGCGCGGGGTAAACTGGGAAAGTGATGTCGTGTACTGGCTCCGCCTTTTTCCCGAGGGTGGGGG
AGAACCGTATATAAGTGCAGTAGTCGCCGTGAACGTTCTTTTTCGCAACGGGTTTGCCGCCAGAACACAG
GTAAGTGCCGTGTGTGGTTCCCGCGGGCCTGGCCTCTTTACGGGTTATGGCCCTTGCGTGCCTTGAATTA
CTTCCACCTGGCTGCAGTACGTGATTCTTGATCCCGAGCTTCGGGTTGGAAGTGGGTGGGAGAGTTCGAG
GCCTTGCGCTTAAGGAGCCCCTTCGCCTCGTGCTTGAGTTGAGGCCTGGCCTGGGCGCTGGGGCCGCCGC
GTGCGAATCTGGTGGCACCTTCGCGCCTGTCTCGCTGCTTTCGATAAGTCTCTAGCCATTTAAAATTTTT
GATGACCTGCTGCGACGCTTTTTTTCTGGCAAGATAGTCTTGTAAATGCGGGCCAAGATCTGCACACTGG
TATTTCGGTTTTTGGGGCCGCGGGCGGCGACGGGGCCCGTGCGTCCCAGCGCACATGTTCGGCGAGGCGG
GGCCTGCGAGCGCGGCCACCGAGAATCGGACGGGGGTAGTCTCAAGCTGGCCGGCCTGCTCTGGTGCCTG
GCCTCGCGCCGCCGTGTATCGCCCCGCCCTGGGCGGCAAGGCTGGCCCGGTCGGCACCAGTTGCGTGAGC
GGAAAGATGGCCGCTTCCCGGCCCTGCTGCAGGGAGCTCAAAATGGAGGACGCGGCGCTCGGGAGAGCGG
GCGGGTGAGTCACCCACACAAAGGAAAAGGGCCTTTCCGTCCTCAGCCGTCGCTTCATGTGACTCCACGG
AGTACCGGGCGCCGTCCAGGCACCTCGATTAGTTCTCGAGCTTTTGGAGTACGTCGTCTTTAGGTTGGGG
GGAGGGGTTTTATGCGATGGAGTTTCCCCACACTGAGTGGGTGGAGACTGAAGTTAGGCCAGCTTGGCAC
TTGATGTAATTCTCCTTGGAATTTGCCCTTTTTGAGTTTGGATCTTGGTTCATTCTCAAGCCTCAGACAG
TGGTTCAAAGTTTTTTTCTTCCATTTCAGGTGTCGTGAGGCTAGCACCGCCACCATGGCTGGTGCTCAGA
CTCTGTTGACGTTCAGGGATGTGGCCATAGAATTCTCCCTGGAGGAGTGGAAATGCCTGGACCTCGCTCA
GCAGAATTTGTACAGGGATGTGATGTTGGAGAACTACAGAAACTTGTTCTCCGTTGGTCTCACTGTCTGT
AAGCCAGGCCTGATCACCTGCCTGGAGCAACGAAAAGAGCCCTGGAATGTGAAGAGACAGGAGGCAGCAG
ACGGACATCCAGGTATTTTCTTTGTGGTTACCATGGAAATTATATAGTAATGAACTAGTCCGTAACTTGA
AAGTATTTCGATTTCTTGGCTTTATATATCTTGTGGAAAGGACGATGTAATTGGATAATAGTTATAAGCA
CGCGTTAAGTCGACAATCAACCTCTGGATTACAAAATTTGTGAAAGATTGACTGGTATTCTTAACTATGT
TGCTCCTTTTACGCTATGTGGATACGCTGCTTTAATGCCTTTGTATCATGCTATTGCTTCCCGTATGGCT
TTCATTTTCTCCTCCTTGTATAAATCCTGGTTGCTGTCTCTTTATGAGGAGTTGTGGCCCGTTGTCAGGC
AACGTGGCGTGGTGTGCACTGTGTTTGCTGACGCAACCCCCACTGGTTGGGGCATTGCCACCACCTGTCA
GCTCCTTTCCGGGACTTTCGCTTTCCCCCTCCCTATTGCCACGGCGGAACTCATCGCCGCCTGCCTTGCC
CGCTGCTGGACAGGGGCTCGGCTGTTGGGCACTGACAATTCCGTGGTGTTGTCGGGGAAATCATCGTCCT
TTCCTTGGCTGCTCGCCTGTGTTGCCACCTGGATTCTGCGCGGGACGTCCTTCTGCTACGTCCCTTCGGC
CCTCAATCCAGCGGACCTTCCTTCCCGCGGCCTGCTGCCGGCTCTGCGGCCTCTTCCGCGTCTTCGCCTT
CGCCCTCAGACGAGTCGGATCTCCCTTTGGGCCGCCTCCCCGCGTCGACTTTAAGACCAATGACTTACAA
GGCAGCTGTAGATCTTAGCCACTTTTTAAAAGAAAAGGGGGGACTGGAAGGGCTAATTCACTCCCAACGA
AGACAAGATCTGCTTTTTGCTTGTACTGGGTCTCTCTGGTTAGACCAGATCTGAGCCTGGGAGCTCTCTG
GCTAACTAGGGAACCCACTGCTTAAGCCTCAATAAAGCTTGCCTTGAGTGCTTCAAGTAGTGTGTGCCCG
TCTGTTGTGTGACTCTGGTAACTAGAGATCCCTCAGACCCTTTTAGTCAGTGTGGAAAATCTCTAGCAGT
ACGTATAGTAGTTCATGTCATCTTATTATTCAGTATTTATAACTTGCAAAGAAATGAATATCAGAGAGTG
AGAGGAACTTGTTTATTGCAGCTTATAATGGTTACAAATAAAGCAATAGCATCACAAATTTCACAAATAA
AGCATTTTTTTCACTGCATTCTAGTTGTGGTTTGTCCAAACTCATCAATGTATCTTATCATGTCTGGCTC
TAGCTATCCCGCCCCTAACTCCGCCCATCCCGCCCCTAACTCCGCCCAGTTCCGCCCATTCTCCGCCCCA
TGGCTGACTAATTTTTTTTATTTATGCAGAGGCCGAGGCCGCCTCGGCCTCTGAGCTATTCCAGAAGTAG
TGAGGAGGCTTTTTTGGAGGCCTAGGGACGTACCCAATTCGCCCTATAGTGAGTCGTATTACGCGCGCTC
ACTGGCCGTCGTTTTACAACGTCGTGACTGGGAAAACCCTGGCGTTACCCAACTTAATCGCCTTGCAGCA
CATCCCCCTTTCGCCAGCTGGCGTAATAGCGAAGAGGCCCGCACCGATCGCCCTTCCCAACAGTTGCGCA
GCCTGAATGGCGAATGGG
[124 nt withheld, positions 5969-6092]
C
[91 nt withheld, positions 6094-6184]
A
[49 nt withheld, positions 6186-6234]
CCTTTGACGTTGGAGTCCACGTTCTTT
[37 nt withheld, positions 6262-6298]
ACCCTATCTCGGTCTATTCTTTTGATTTATAAGGGATTTTGCCGATTTCGGCCTATTGGTTAAAAAATGA
GCTGATTTAACAAAAATTTAACGCGAATTTTAACAAAATATTAACGCTTACAATTTAGGTGGCACTTTTC
GGGGAAATGTGCGCGGAACCCCTATTTGTTTATTTTTCTAAATACATTCAAATATGTATCCGCTCATGAG
ACAATAACCCTGATAAATGCTTCAATAATATTGAAAAAGGAAGAGTATGAGTATTCAACATTTCCGTGTC
GCCCTTATTCCCTTTTTTGCGGCATTTTGCCTTCCTGTTTTTGCTCACCCAGAAACGCTGGTGAAAGTAA
AAGATGCTGAAGATCAGTTGGGTGCACGAGTGGGTTACATCGAACTGGATCTCAACAGCGGTAAGATCCT
TGAGAGTTTTCGCCCCGAAGAACGTTTTCCAATGATGAGCACTTTTAAAGTTCTGCTATGTGGCGCGGTA
TTATCCCGTATTGACGCCGGGCAAGAGCAACTCGGTCGCCGCATACACTATTCTCAGAATGACTTGGTTG
AGTACTCACCAGTCACAGAAAAGCATCTTACGGATGGCATGACAGTAAGAGAATTATGCAGTGCTGCCAT
AACCATGAGTGATAACACTGCGGCCAACTTACTTCTGACAACGATCGGAGGACCGAAGGAGCTAACCGCT
TTTTTGCACAACATGGGGGATCATGTAACTCGCCTTGATCGTTGGGAACCGGAGCTGAATGAAGCCATAC
CAAACGACGAGCGTGACACCACGATGCCTGTAGCAATGGCAACAACGTTGCGCAAACTATTAACTGGCGA
ACTACTTACTCTAGCTTCCCGGCAACAATTAATAGACTGGATGGAGGCGGATAAAGTTGCAGGACCACTT
CTGCGCTCGGCCCTTCCGGCTGGCTGGTTTATTGCTGATAAATCTGGAGCCGGTGAGCGTGGGTCTCGCG
GTATCATTGCAGCACTGGGGCCAGATGGTAAGCCCTCCCGTATCGTAGTTATCTACACGACGGGGAGTCA
GGCAACTATGGATGAACGAAATAGACAGATCGCTGAGATAGGTGCCTCACTGATTAAGCATTGGTAACTG
TCAGACCAAGTTTACTCATATATACTTTAGATTGATTTAAAACTTCATTTTTAATTTAAAAGGATCTAGG
TGAAGATCCTTTTTGATAATCTCATGACCAAAATCCCTTAACGTGAGTTTTCGTTCCACTGAGCGTCAGA
CCCCGTAGAAAAGATCAAAGGATCTTCTTGAGATCCTTTTTTTCTGCGCGTAATCTGCTGCTTGCAAACA
AAAAAACCACCGCTACCAGCGGTGGTTTGTTTGCCGGATCAAGAGCTACCAACTCTTTTTCCGAAGGTAA
CTGGCTTCAGCAGAGCGCAGATACCAAATACTGTTCTTCTAGTGTAGCCGTAGTTAGGCCACCACTTCAA
GAACTCTGTAGCACCGCCTACATACCTCGCTCTGCTAATCCTGTTACCAGTGGCTGCTGCCAGTGGCGAT
AAGTCGTGTCTTACCGGGTTGGACTCAAGACGATAGTTACCGGATAAGGCGCAGCGGTCGGGCTGAACGG
GGGGTTCGTGCACACAGCCCAGCTTGGAGCGAACGACCTACACCGAACTGAGATACCTACAGCGTGAGCT
ATGAGAAAGCGCCACGCTTCCCGAAGGGAGAAAGGCGGACAGGTATCCGGTAAGCGGCAGGGTCGGAACA
GGAGAGCGCACGAGGGAGCTTCCAGGGGGAAACGCCTGGTATCTTTATAGTCCTGTCGGGTTTCGCCACC
TCTGACTTGAGCGTCGATTTTTGTGATGCTCGTCAGGGGGGCGGAGCCTATGGAAAAACGCCAGCAACGC
GGCCTTTTTACGGTTCCTGGCCTTTTGCTGGCCTTTTGCTCACATGTTCTTTCCTGCGTTATCCCCTGAT
TCTGTGGATAACCGTATTACCGCCTTTGAGTGAGCTGATACCGCTCGCCGCAGCCGAACGACCGAGCGCA
GCGAGTCAGTGAGCGAGGAAGCGGAAGAGCGCCCAATACGCAAACCGCCTCTCCCCGCGCGTTGGCCGAT
TCATTAATGCAGCTGGCACGACAGGTTTCCCGACTGGAAAGCGGGCAGTGAGCGCAACGCAATTAATGTG
AGTTAGCTCACTCATTAGGCACCCCAGGCTTTACACTTTATGCTTCCGGCTCGTATGTTGTGTGGAATTG
TGAGCGGATAACAATTTCACACAGGAAACAGCTATGACCATGATTACGCCAAGCGCGCAATTAACCCTCA
CTAAAGGGAACAAAAGCTGGAGCTGCAAGC
Features (pLannotate 1.2.2; 31 found; start..end, strand, type, name):
      5..231     +  promoter       RSV promoter: Rous sarcoma virus enhancer/promoter
    232..412     +  LTR            5' LTR (truncated): truncated 5' long terminal repeat (LTR) from HIV-1
    459..584     +  misc_feature   HIV-1 Ψ: packaging signal of human immunodeficiency virus type 1
    568..931     +  CDS            HIV-1 gag (fragment): gag protein from human immunodeficiency virus 1; gag
   1077..1310    +  misc_feature   RRE: The Rev response element (RRE) of HIV-1 allows for Rev-dependent mRNA export from the nucleus to the cytoplasm.
   1687..1713    +  CDS            Rev (fragment): human immunodeficiency virus 1 (HIV-1) Rev protein; rev; enhances nuclear export of unspliced and incompletely spliced viral mRNAs
   1720..1743    +  promoter       SV40 promoter (fragment): SV40 early promoter
   1744..1815    +  promoter       SV40 promoter (fragment): SV40 enhancer and early promoter
   1839..1974    +  rep_origin     SV40 ori: SV40 origin of replication
   2020..2616    +  CDS            PuroR (fragment): puromycin N-acetyltransferase; pac from Streptomyces; confers resistance to puromycin
   2665..2782    +  misc_feature   cPPT/CTS: central polypurine tract and central termination sequence of HIV-1
   2847..2913    +  CDS            small t antigen (fragment): SV40 (simian virus 40) small t antigen
   2920..4098    +  promoter       EF-1α promoter: strong constitutive promoter for human elongation factor EF-1α
   4133..4360    +  CDS            ZNF720 (fragment): ZN720_HUMAN - Experimental evidence at protein level: Swiss-Prot protein existence level 1. From Homo sapiens (Human).
   4400..4453    +  promoter       U6 promoter (fragment): RNA polymerase III promoter for human U6 snRNA
   4495..5083    +  misc_feature   WPRE: woodchuck hepatitis virus posttranscriptional regulatory element
   5134..5153    +  misc_feature   cPPT/CTS (fragment): central polypurine tract and central termination sequence of HIV-1
   5155..5388    +  LTR            3' LTR (ΔU3): self-inactivating 3' long terminal repeat (LTR) from HIV-1
   5466..5587    +  polyA_signal   SV40 poly(A) signal: SV40 polyadenylation signal
   5627..5762    +  rep_origin     SV40 ori: SV40 origin of replication
   5783..5801    -  promoter       T7 promoter: promoter for bacteriophage T7 RNA polymerase
   5809..5964    +  CDS            lacZα (fragment): LacZα fragment of β-galactosidase; lacZ fragment
   5969..6397    +  rep_origin     f1 ori (sequence partly withheld): f1 bacteriophage origin of replication; arrow indicates direction of (+) strand synthesis
   6450..6554    +  promoter       AmpR promoter: bla
   6555..7415    +  CDS            AmpR: β-lactamase; bla; confers resistance to ampicillin, carbenicillin, and related antibiotics
   7586..8174    +  rep_origin     ori: high-copy-number ColE1/pMB1/pBR322/pUC origin of replication
   8357..8449    +  CDS            lacI (fragment): lac repressor; lacI; The lac repressor binds to the lac operator to inhibit transcription in E. coli. This inhibition can be relieved by adding lactose or isopropyl-β-D-thiogalactopyranoside (IPTG).
   8462..8483    +  protein_bind   CAP binding site: CAP binding activates transcription in the presence of cAMP. E. coli catabolite activator protein
   8498..8528    +  promoter       lac promoter: promoter for the E. coli lac operon
   8536..8552    +  protein_bind   lac operator: The lac repressor binds to the lac operator to inhibit transcription in E. coli. This inhibition can be relieved by adding lactose or isopropyl-β-D-thiogalactopyranoside (IPTG). lac repressor encoded by lacI
   8597..8615    +  promoter       T3 promoter: promoter for bacteriophage T3 RNA polymerase
