[The description below was written by a language model from this plasmid's Addgene catalogue record and pLannotate feature annotations shown in this document.]
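Description:
TFORF1600 is a third-generation-style, self-inactivating lentiviral expression plasmid built on the pLX_TRC317 backbone, carrying a short human ZNF195 open reading frame (about 374 bp, corresponding to a short transcript isoform) for overexpression in mammalian cells. It belongs to a barcoded transcription factor ORF collection. Each member carries a unique 24-bp barcode so that the transcription factor delivered to a cell can be identified by sequencing in pooled screens, such as those for directed differentiation. In bacteria the plasmid replicates from a high-copy ColE1/pUC origin and is selected with ampicillin via the bla gene. An f1 origin and remnants of a lac/lacZα cloning region with T7 and T3 promoters are also present. The depositor notes a risk of recombination, as is common for LTR-containing plasmids.

The viral genome is transcribed from an RSV promoter fused to a truncated HIV-1 5' LTR. This is followed by the Ψ packaging signal with a gag fragment, the RRE for Rev-dependent nuclear export, and a cPPT/CTS. It ends in a ΔU3 3' LTR, which inactivates LTR promoter activity after integration, and an SV40 polyadenylation signal lies downstream. Within the provirus, an SV40 early promoter drives puromycin N-acetyltransferase for selection of transduced cells. A full EF-1α promoter drives the ORF, and a WPRE downstream enhances transcript expression. The automated annotation labels the ORF region as a ZNF720 fragment, which probably reflects similarity among conserved zinc-finger family domains rather than a different insert; the catalogue entry identifies it as ZNF195. The barcode is not annotated in the feature table. The short U6 promoter fragment between the ORF and the WPRE is probably just a primer-binding remnant.
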