Addgene plasmid #141846: TFORF1600
Purpose: Lentiviral vector for overexpressing transcription factor ORFs with unique 24-bp barcodes. Barcodes facilitate identification of transcription factors in pooled screens.
Depositing lab: Feng Zhang. Depositing organization: Broad Institute. Publication: A transcription factor atlas of directed differentiation. Joung J, Ma S, Tay T, Geiger-Schuller KR, Kirchgatterer PC, Verdine VK, Guo B, Arias-Garcia MA, Allen WE, Singh A, Kuksenko O, Abudayyeh OO, Gootenberg JS, Fu Z, Macrae RK, Buenrostro JD, Regev A, Zhang F. Cell. 2023 Jan 5;186(1):209-229.e26. doi: 10.1016/j.cell.2022.11.026. PubMed 36608654.
Backbone
  Vector backbone: pLX_TRC317
  Backbone manufacturer: Broad Institute Genetic Perturbation Platform
  Backbone size w/o insert (bp): 8264
  Vector type: Mammalian Expression, Lentiviral
  Selectable markers: Puromycin
Growth in bacteria
  Bacterial resistance: Ampicillin, 100 μg/mL
  Growth temperature: 37°C
  Growth strain: NEB Stable
  Copy number: High Copy
Gene/Insert
  Gene/Insert name: ZNF195
  Species: H. sapiens (human)
  Insert size (bp): 374
  Entrez Gene: ZNF195 (a.k.a. DKFZp666D035)
  Promoter: EF1a
  Cloning method: Unknown
  Sequencing primers: 5′ GGGTGGAGACTGAAGTTAGGCCAG; 3′ CACATAGCGTAAAAGGAGCAACATAG
Terms and licenses: Academic/Nonprofit Terms; Industry Terms: Not Available to Industry
Depositor comments: NM_001256823,ENST00000438262,ENST00000528218,ENST00000618467 . The transcription factor ORF portion of this plasmid was synthesized by Genewiz. Please test multiple small colonies in case of plasmid recombination. To make this collection available in a timely manner, a portion of this collection was not fully sequenced by Addgene. If an Addgene verified full plasmid sequence is not available, please contact us prior to placing an order to request the full sequence.
How to cite: TFORF1600 was a gift from Feng Zhang (Addgene plasmid # 141846 ; http://n2t.net/addgene:141846 ; RRID:Addgene_141846)
