>Addgene plasmid #141846 | TFORF1600 | depositor partial sequence | sequence record 277675 | Insert
ACCGCCACCATGGCTGGTGCTCAGACTCTGTTGACGTTCAGGGATGTGGCCATAGAATTCTCCCTGGAGG
AGTGGAAATGCCTGGACCTCGCTCAGCAGAATTTGTACAGGGATGTGATGTTGGAGAACTACAGAAACTT
GTTCTCCGTTGGTCTCACTGTCTGTAAGCCAGGCCTGATCACCTGCCTGGAGCAACGAAAAGAGCCCTGG
AATGTGAAGAGACAGGAGGCAGCAGACGGACATCCAGGTATTTTCTTTGTGGTTACCATGGAAATTATAT
AGTAATGAACTAGTCCGTAACTTGAAAGTATTTCGATTTCTTGGCTTTATATATCTTGTGGAAAGGACGA
TGTAATTGGATAATAGTTATAAGC
