>Addgene plasmid #141846 | TFORF1600 | depositor partial sequence | sequence record 277676 | Barcode
TGTAATTGGATAATAGTTATAAGC
